Addgene plasmid #16336: pCMV-HA GCNF
Depositing lab: Austin Cooney. Depositing organization: Baylor College of Medicine. Publication: Orphan nuclear receptor GCNF is required for the repression of pluripotency genes during retinoic acid-induced embryonic stem cell differentiation. Gu P, LeMenuet D, Chung AC, Mancini M, Wheeler DA, Cooney AJ. Mol Cell Biol. 2005 Oct . 25(19):8507-19. 10.1128/MCB.25.19.8507-8519.2005 PubMed 16166633.
Backbone
  Vector backbone: pCMV-HA
  Backbone manufacturer: Clontech
  Backbone size w/o insert (bp): 3800
  Vector type: Mammalian Expression
Growth in bacteria
  Bacterial resistance: Ampicillin, 100 μg/mL
  Growth temperature: 37°C
  Growth strain: DH5alpha
  Copy number: High Copy
Gene/Insert
  Gene/Insert name: GCNF
  Species: M. musculus (mouse)
  Entrez Gene: Nr6a1 (a.k.a. 1700113M01Rik, Gcn, Gcnf, NC, NCNF, RTR)
  Tag / fusion protein: HA (N terminal on backbone)
  Cloning method: Restriction Enzyme; 5′ cloning site EcoRI (not destroyed); 3′ cloning site XhoI (not destroyed)
  Sequencing primers: 5′ CMV-F
Terms and licenses: Academic/Nonprofit Terms; Industry Terms: Not Available to Industry
Depositor comments: Compared to GenBank accession number NP_034394.1, the GCNF insert in this plasmid contains N33S and N414D mutations.
How to cite: pCMV-HA GCNF was a gift from Austin Cooney (Addgene plasmid # 16336 ; http://n2t.net/addgene:16336 ; RRID:Addgene_16336)
