[The description below was written by a language model from this plasmid's Addgene catalogue record and the feature table of its GenBank file.]
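Description:
pCMV-HA GCNF is a mammalian expression plasmid built on the Clontech pCMV-HA backbone (about 3.8 kb), giving a circular construct of 5,265 bp once the insert is included. It is maintained in E. coli through a high-copy ColE1/pUC-type origin of replication and selected with ampicillin via the beta-lactamase (AmpR) gene and its own promoter. Remnants of the lac promoter, lac operator and CAP binding site, together with M13 priming sites, are carried over from the pUC-style backbone and play no role in mammalian expression. The record shows no mammalian selection marker, so the plasmid is suited to transient transfection rather than drug selection of stable lines.

The payload is the mouse orphan nuclear receptor GCNF (germ cell nuclear factor, gene Nr6a1), cloned between EcoRI and XhoI sites that both remain intact. Transcription is driven by the human cytomegalovirus immediate early enhancer and promoter, followed by a modified SV40 intron with splice donor and acceptor sites that generally improves mRNA processing and expression, and is terminated by an SV40 polyadenylation signal. A backbone-encoded HA epitope tag sits upstream of the cloning site, producing N-terminally HA-tagged GCNF that can be detected or immunoprecipitated with anti-HA antibodies. The feature table does not annotate the GCNF coding region itself, which lies in the unannotated stretch between the HA tag and the poly(A) signal. The depositor notes that the insert differs from the reference protein by N33S and N414D substitutions. The associated work concerns GCNF-mediated repression of pluripotency genes during retinoic acid-induced differentiation of embryonic stem cells, which is consistent with using this plasmid to overexpress tagged GCNF in mammalian cells.
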