LOCUS       Exported 5265 bp ds-DNA circular SYN 12-MAY-2021
DEFINITION  synthetic circular DNA
ACCESSION   .
VERSION     .
KEYWORDS    pCMV-HA GCNF
SOURCE      synthetic DNA construct
  ORGANISM  synthetic DNA construct
REFERENCE   1 (bases 1 to 5265)
  AUTHORS   Gu P, LeMenuet D, Chung AC, Mancini M, Wheeler DA, Cooney AJ
  TITLE     Orphan nuclear receptor GCNF is required for the repression of
            pluripotency genes during retinoic acid-induced embryonic stem cell
            differentiation.
  JOURNAL   Mol Cell Biol. 2005 Oct . 25(19):8507-19.
  PUBMED    16166633
REFERENCE   2 (bases 1 to 5265)
  AUTHORS   .
  TITLE     Direct Submission
  JOURNAL   Exported May 12, 2021 from SnapGene Server 1.1.58
            http://www.snapgene.com
FEATURES             Location/Qualifiers
     source          1..5265
                     /organism="synthetic DNA construct"
                     /mol_type="other DNA"
     enhancer        27..330
                     /label=CMV enhancer
                     /note="human cytomegalovirus immediate early enhancer"
     promoter        331..534
                     /label=CMV promoter
                     /note="human cytomegalovirus (CMV) immediate early
                     promoter"
     primer_bind     485..505
                     /label=CMV-F
                     /note="Human CMV immediate early promoter, forward primer"
     primer_bind     531..555
                     /label=LNCX
                     /note="Human CMV promoter, forward primer"
     intron          672..768
                     /label=SV40 intron
                     /note="modified SV40 intron with splice donor and acceptor
                     sites"
     CDS             832..858
                     /codon_start=1
                     /product="HA (human influenza hemagglutinin) epitope tag"
                     /label=HA
                     /translation="YPYDVPDYA"
     polyA_signal    2404..2538
                     /label=SV40 poly(A) signal
                     /note="SV40 polyadenylation signal"
     primer_bind     complement(2428..2447)
                     /label=EBV-rev
                     /note="SV40 polyA terminator, reverse primer"
     primer_bind     2482..2501
                     /label=SV40pA-R
                     /note="SV40 polyA, reverse primer"
     primer_bind     complement(2649..2665)
                     /label=M13 rev
                     /note="common sequencing primer, one of multiple similar
                     variants"
     primer_bind     complement(2649..2665)
                     /label=M13 Reverse
                     /note="In lacZ gene. Also called M13-rev"
     primer_bind     complement(2662..2684)
                     /label=M13/pUC Reverse
                     /note="In lacZ gene"
     protein_bind    2673..2689
                     /label=lac operator
                     /bound_moiety="lac repressor encoded by lacI"
                     /note="The lac repressor binds to the lac operator to
                     inhibit transcription in E. coli. This inhibition can be
                     relieved by adding lactose or
                     isopropyl-beta-D-thiogalactopyranoside (IPTG)."
     promoter        complement(2697..2727)
                     /label=lac promoter
                     /note="promoter for the E. coli lac operon"
     protein_bind    2742..2763
                     /label=CAP binding site
                     /bound_moiety="E. coli catabolite activator protein"
                     /note="CAP binding activates transcription in the presence
                     of cAMP."
     primer_bind     complement(2880..2897)
                     /label=L4440
                     /note="L4440 vector, forward primer"
     rep_origin      complement(3051..3639)
                     /direction=LEFT
                     /label=ori
                     /note="high-copy-number ColE1/pMB1/pBR322/pUC origin of
                     replication"
     primer_bind     complement(3131..3150)
                     /label=pBR322ori-F
                     /note="pBR322 origin, forward primer"
     CDS             complement(3810..4670)
                     /codon_start=1
                     /gene="bla"
                     /product="beta-lactamase"
                     /label=AmpR
                     /note="confers resistance to ampicillin, carbenicillin, and
                     related antibiotics"
                     /translation="MSIQHFRVALIPFFAAFCLPVFAHPETLVKVKDAEDQLGARVGYI
                     ELDLNSGKILESFRPEERFPMMSTFKVLLCGAVLSRIDAGQEQLGRRIHYSQNDLVEYS
                     PVTEKHLTDGMTVRELCSAAITMSDNTAANLLLTTIGGPKELTAFLHNMGDHVTRLDRW
                     EPELNEAIPNDERDTTMPVAMATTLRKLLTGELLTLASRQQLIDWMEADKVAGPLLRSA
                     LPAGWFIADKSGAGERGSRGIIAALGPDGKPSRIVVIYTTGSQATMDERNRQIAEIGAS
                     LIKHW"
     primer_bind     4433..4452
                     /label=Amp-R
                     /note="Ampicillin resistance gene, reverse primer"
     promoter        complement(4671..4775)
                     /gene="bla"
                     /label=AmpR promoter
     primer_bind     4843..4861
                     /label=pBRforEco
                     /note="pBR322 vectors, upsteam of EcoRI site, forward
                     primer"
     primer_bind     complement(4899..4921)
                     /label=pGEX 3'
                     /note="pGEX vectors, reverse primer"
     primer_bind     5021..5040
                     /label=pRS-marker
                     /note="pRS vectors, use to sequence yeast selectable
                     marker"
     primer_bind     5234..5256
                     /label=M13/pUC Forward
                     /note="In lacZ gene"
     primer_bind     5248..5265
                     /label=M13 Forward
                     /note="In lacZ gene. Also called M13-F20 or M13 (-21)
                     Forward"
     primer_bind     5249..5265
                     /label=M13 fwd
                     /note="common sequencing primer, one of multiple similar
                     variants"
ORIGIN
        1 gagttcgagc ttgcatgcct gcaggtcgtt acataactta cggtaaatgg cccgcctggc
       61 tgaccgccca acgacccccg cccattgacg tcaataatga cgtatgttcc catagtaacg
      121 ccaataggga ctttccattg acgtcaatgg gtggagtatt tacggtaaac tgcccacttg
      181 gcagtacatc aagtgtatca tatgccaagt acgcccccta ttgacgtcaa tgacggtaaa
      241 tggcccgcct ggcattatgc ccagtacatg accttatggg actttcctac ttggcagtac
      301 atctacgtat tagtcatcgc tattaccatg gtgatgcggt tttggcagta catcaatggg
      361 cgtggatagc ggtttgactc acggggattt ccaagtctcc accccattga cgtcaatggg
      421 agtttgtttt ggcaccaaaa tcaacgggac tttccaaaat gtcgtaacaa ctccgcccca
      481 ttgacgcaaa tgggcggtag gcgtgtacgg tgggaggtct atataagcag agctcgttta
      541 gtgaaccgtc agatcgcctg gagacgccat ccacgctgtt ttgacctcca tagaagacac
      601 cgggaccgat ccagcctccg gactctagag gatccggtac tagaggaact gaaaaaccag
      661 aaagttaact ggtaagttta gtctttttgt cttttatttc aggtcccgga tccggtggtg
      721 gtgcaaatca aagaactgct cctcagtgga tgttgccttt acttctaggc ctgtacggaa
      781 gtgttacttc tgctctaaaa gctgcggaat tgtacccgcg ggcccaccat gtacccatac
      841 gatgttccag attacgctct tatggccatg gaggcccgaa ttcgcatgga gcgggacgaa
      901 cggccaccta gcggaggggg aggcggcggg ggctcggcgg ggttcctgga gccgcccgcc
      961 gcgctccctc cgccgccgcg cagcggtttc tgtcaggatg aattggcaga gcttgatcca
     1021 ggcactaatg gagagactga cagtttaaca cttggccaag gccatatacc tgtttccgtc
     1081 ccagatgatc gagctgaaca acgaacctgt ctcatctgtg gggaccgcgc tacgggcttg
     1141 cactatggga tcatctcctg cgagggctgc aaggggtttt tcaagaggag catttgcaac
     1201 aaacgggtgt atcggtgcag tcgtgacaag aactgtgtca tgtcccggaa gcagaggaac
     1261 agatgtcagt actgccgcct gctcaagtgt ctccagatgg gcatgaacag gaaggctatc
     1321 agagaagatg gcatgcctgg aggccggaac aagagcattg gaccagtcca gatatcagaa
     1381 gaagaaattg aaagaatcat gtctggacag gagtttgagg aagaagccaa tcactggagc
     1441 aaccatggtg acagcgacca cagttcccct gggaacaggg cttcagagag caaccagccc
     1501 tcaccaggct ccacactatc atccagtagg tctgtggaac taaatggatt catggcattc
     1561 agggatcagt acatggggat gtcagtgcct ccacattatc aatacatacc acaccttttt
     1621 agctattctg gccactcacc acttttgccc ccacaagctc gaagcctgga ccctcagtcc
     1681 tacagtctga ttcatcagct gatgtcagcc gaagacctgg agccattggg cacacctatg
     1741 ttgattgaag atgggtatgc tgtgacacag gcagaactgt ttgctctgct ttgccgcctg
     1801 gccgacgagt tgctctttag gcagattgcc tggatcaaga agctgccttt cttctgcgag
     1861 ctctcaatca aggattacac gtgcctcttg agctctacgt ggcaggagtt aatcctgctc
     1921 tcctccctca cagtgtacag caagcagatc tttggggagc tggctgatgt cacagccaag
     1981 tactcaccct ctgatgaaga actccacaga tttagtgatg aagggatgga ggtgattgaa
     2041 cgactcatct acctatatca caagttccat cagctgaagg tcagcaacga ggagtacgca
     2101 tgcatgaaag caattaactt cctggatcaa gatatcaggg gtctgaccag tgcctcacag
     2161 ctggaacaac tgaacaagcg gtattggtac atttgtcagg atttcactga atataaatac
     2221 acacatcagc caaaccgctt tcctgatctt atgatgtgct tgccagagat ccgatacatc
     2281 gcaggcaaga tggtgaatgt gcccctggag cagctgcccc tcctctttaa ggtggtgctg
     2341 cactcctgca agacaagtac ggtgaaggag tgacctgtgc cctcgaggta ccgcggccgc
     2401 ggggatccag acatgataag atacattgat gagtttggac aaaccacaac tagaatgcag
     2461 tgaaaaaaat gctttatttg tgaaatttgt gatgctattg ctttatttgt aaccattata
     2521 agctgcaata aacaagttaa caacaacaat tgcattcatt ttatgtttca ggttcagggg
     2581 gaggtgtggg aggttttttc ggatcctcta gagtcgatct gcaggcatgc tagcttggcg
     2641 taatcatggt catagctgtt tcctgtgtga aattgttatc cgctcacaat tccacacaac
     2701 atacgagccg gaagcataaa gtgtaaagcc tggggtgcct aatgagtgag ctaactcaca
     2761 ttaattgcgt tgcgctcact gcccgctttc cagtcgggaa acctgtcgtg ccagctgcat
     2821 taatgaatcg gccaacgcgc ggggagaggc ggtttgcgta ttgggcgctc ttccgcttcc
     2881 tcgctcactg actcgctgcg ctcggtcgtt cggctgcggc gagcggtatc agctcactca
     2941 aaggcggtaa tacggttatc cacagaatca ggggataacg caggaaagaa catgtgagca
     3001 aaaggccagc aaaaggccag gaaccgtaaa aaggccgcgt tgctggcgtt tttccatagg
     3061 ctccgccccc ctgacgagca tcacaaaaat cgacgctcaa gtcagaggtg gcgaaacccg
     3121 acaggactat aaagatacca ggcgtttccc cctggaagct ccctcgtgcg ctctcctgtt
     3181 ccgaccctgc cgcttaccgg atacctgtcc gcctttctcc cttcgggaag cgtggcgctt
     3241 tctcatagct cacgctgtag gtatctcagt tcggtgtagg tcgttcgctc caagctgggc
     3301 tgtgtgcacg aaccccccgt tcagcccgac cgctgcgcct tatccggtaa ctatcgtctt
     3361 gagtccaacc cggtaagaca cgacttatcg ccactggcag cagccactgg taacaggatt
     3421 agcagagcga ggtatgtagg cggtgctaca gagttcttga agtggtggcc taactacggc
     3481 tacactagaa gaacagtatt tggtatctgc gctctgctga agccagttac cttcggaaaa
     3541 agagttggta gctcttgatc cggcaaacaa accaccgctg gtagcggtgg tttttttgtt
     3601 tgcaagcagc agattacgcg cagaaaaaaa ggatctcaag aagatccttt gatcttttct
     3661 acggggtctg acgctcagtg gaacgaaaac tcacgttaag ggattttggt catgagatta
     3721 tcaaaaagga tcttcaccta gatcctttta aattaaaaat gaagttttaa atcaatctaa
     3781 agtatatatg agtaaacttg gtctgacagt taccaatgct taatcagtga ggcacctatc
     3841 tcagcgatct gtctatttcg ttcatccata gttgcctgac tccccgtcgt gtagataact
     3901 acgatacggg agggcttacc atctggcccc agtgctgcaa tgataccgcg agacccacgc
     3961 tcaccggctc cagatttatc agcaataaac cagccagccg gaagggccga gcgcagaagt
     4021 ggtcctgcaa ctttatccgc ctccatccag tctattaatt gttgccggga agctagagta
     4081 agtagttcgc cagttaatag tttgcgcaac gttgttgcca ttgctacagg catcgtggtg
     4141 tcacgctcgt cgtttggtat ggcttcattc agctccggtt cccaacgatc aaggcgagtt
     4201 acatgatccc ccatgttgtg caaaaaagcg gttagctcct tcggtcctcc gatcgttgtc
     4261 agaagtaagt tggccgcagt gttatcactc atggttatgg cagcactgca taattctctt
     4321 actgtcatgc catccgtaag atgcttttct gtgactggtg agtactcaac caagtcattc
     4381 tgagaatagt gtatgcggcg accgagttgc tcttgcccgg cgtcaatacg ggataatacc
     4441 gcgccacata gcagaacttt aaaagtgctc atcattggaa aacgttcttc ggggcgaaaa
     4501 ctctcaagga tcttaccgct gttgagatcc agttcgatgt aacccactcg tgcacccaac
     4561 tgatcttcag catcttttac tttcaccagc gtttctgggt gagcaaaaac aggaaggcaa
     4621 aatgccgcaa aaaagggaat aagggcgaca cggaaatgtt gaatactcat actcttcctt
     4681 tttcaatatt attgaagcat ttatcagggt tattgtctca tgagcggata catatttgaa
     4741 tgtatttaga aaaataaaca aataggggtt ccgcgcacat ttccccgaaa agtgccacct
     4801 gacgtctaag aaaccattat tatcatgaca ttaacctata aaaataggcg tatcacgagg
     4861 ccctttcgtc tcgcgcgttt cggtgatgac ggtgaaaacc tctgacacat gcagctcccg
     4921 gagacggtca cagcttgtct gtaagcggat gccgggagca gacaagcccg tcagggcgcg
     4981 tcagcgggtg ttggcgggtg tcggggctgg cttaactatg cggcatcaga gcagattgta
     5041 ctgagagtgc accatatgcg gtgtgaaata ccgcacagat gcgtaaggag aaaataccgc
     5101 atcaggcgcc attcgccatt caggctgcgc aactgttggg aagggcgatc ggtgcgggcc
     5161 tcttcgctat tacgccagct ggcgaaaggg ggatgtgctg caaggcgatt aagttgggta
     5221 acgccagggt tttcccagtc acgacgttgt aaaacgacgg ccagt
//
