>Addgene plasmid #16336 | pCMV-HA GCNF | addgene partial sequence | sequence record 22689 | CMV-F 5'-CGCAAATGGGCGGTAGGCGTG-3'
AGCTCGTTTAGTGAACCGTCAGATCGCCTGGAGACGCCATCCACGCTGTTTTGACCTCCATAGAAGACAC
CGGGACCGATCCAGCCTCCGGACTCTAGAGGATCCGGTACTAGAGGAACTGAAAAACCAGAAAGTTAACT
GGTAAGTTTAGTCTTTTTGTCTTTTATTTCAGGTCCCGGATCCGGTGGTGGTGCAAATCAAAGAACTGCT
CCTCAGTGGATGTTGCCTTTACTTCTAGGCCTGTACGGAAGTGTTACTTCTGCTCTAAAAGCTGCGGAAT
TGTACCCGCGGGCCCACCATGTACCCATACGATGTTCCAGATTACGCTCTTATGGCCATGGAGGCCCGAA
TTCGCATGGAGCGGGACGAACGGCCACCTAGCGGAGGGGGAG
